Addgene plasmid #230937: pMS03
Purpose: (Empty Backbone) Constitutive expression Promoter (RpoD sigma factor, BT_RS06635), replicates via RepA; ermF, C-terminal 3x-FLAG, R6K ori, RP4 oriT
Depositing lab: Sean Crosson. Depositing organization: Michigan State University. Publication: Genetic- and culture-based tools for studying Bacteroides fragilis. Schnizlein MK, Dubey AA, Fiebig A, Crosson S. Microbiol Resour Announc. 2025 May 8;14(5):e0000625. doi: 10.1128/mra.00006-25. Epub 2025 Mar 25. PubMed 40130927.
Backbone
  Vector backbone: pMS03
  Backbone size (bp): 5313
  Vector type: Bacterial Expression, Synthetic Biology
  Promoter: RpoD (bt_1311/BT_RS06635)
  Selectable markers: Erythromycin
  Tag / fusion protein: 3xFLAG (C terminal on backbone)
Growth in bacteria
  Bacterial resistance: Ampicillin, 100 μg/mL
  Growth temperature: 37°C
  Growth strain: Pir1
  Growth instructions: 5 ug/mL erythromycin used for selection in B. fragilis.
  Copy number: Low Copy
Gene/Insert
  Cloning method: Restriction Enzyme
  Sequencing primers: 5′ TGTCGTAACTTTGCACTCCAAA; 3′ AACTCTTCGGGATGCAAAAATATGAAAA
Terms and licenses: Academic/Nonprofit Terms; Industry Terms: Not Available to Industry
How to cite: pMS03 was a gift from Sean Crosson (Addgene plasmid # 230937 ; http://n2t.net/addgene:230937 ; RRID:Addgene_230937)
