[The description below was written by a language model from this plasmid's Addgene catalogue record and pLannotate feature annotations shown in this document.]
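Description:
pMS03 is an empty-backbone shuttle vector of about 5.3 kb for constitutive protein expression in Bacteroides, developed as part of a genetic toolkit for Bacteroides fragilis. In E. coli it is maintained through the R6K γ origin, which fires only when the R6K initiator protein pi is supplied in trans. The plasmid is therefore propagated in a pir-expressing host, at low copy, under ampicillin selection from the β-lactamase (AmpR) gene. An RP4/IncP oriT, annotated alongside a fragment of the neighbouring traJ gene, allows the plasmid to be mobilised by conjugation from a suitable donor strain into Bacteroides. According to the catalogue entry, it replicates autonomously there via RepA. The automated feature table does not annotate a RepA gene, which may lie in the unannotated stretch between ermF and the AmpR cassette. Selection in the Bacteroides recipient relies on ermF, an erythromycin resistance gene originally from B. fragilis.

The expression module uses the promoter of the housekeeping sigma factor gene rpoD (locus BT_1311/BT_RS06635) to drive constitutive transcription of a gene inserted by restriction cloning. A 3xFLAG epitope on the backbone is positioned to fuse to the C terminus of the insert. This permits detection or immunoprecipitation of the product with anti-FLAG reagents. The annotation software detects only part of this tag and does not annotate the promoter, so their arrangement rests mainly on the catalogue description. A short match to the phage HK022 attP site downstream of ermF is only a 17-nt fragment and is unlikely to be functional. Typical uses supported by the record are complementation, constitutive expression and epitope tagging of proteins in B. fragilis from a replicating plasmid.
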