Features (pLannotate 1.2.2; 8 found; start..end, strand, type, name):
      1..389     +  rep_origin     R6K γ ori: γ replication origin from E. coli plasmid R6K; requires the R6K initiator protein pi for replication
   1064..1086    +  CDS            3xFLAG (fragment): three tandem FLAG® epitope tags
   1398..2195    +  CDS            ermF: ERMF_BACFG - Protein inferred from homology: Swiss-Prot protein existence level 3. Involved in erythromycin resistance. From Bacteroides fragilis.
   2218..2234    +  protein_bind   HK022 attP (fragment): attP; attachment site of phage HK022 HK022 integrase
   4027..4043    +  promoter       AmpR promoter (fragment): bla
   4044..4904    +  CDS            AmpR: β-lactamase; bla; confers resistance to ampicillin, carbenicillin, and related antibiotics
   4957..5002    -  CDS            traJ (fragment): oriT-recognizing protein; traJ
   5035..5142    -  oriT           oriT: incP origin of transfer
>Addgene plasmid #230937 | pMS03 | addgene full sequence | sequence record 476750 | Addgene NGS Result
GATCTGAAGATCAGCAGTTCAACCTGTTGATAGTACGTACTAAGCTCTCATGTTTCACGTACTAAGCTCT
CATGTTTAACGTACTAAGCTCTCATGTTTAACGAACTAAACCCTCATGGCTAACGTACTAAGCTCTCATG
GCTAACGTACTAAGCTCTCATGTTTCACGTACTAAGCTCTCATGTTTGAACAATAAAATTAATATAAATC
AGCAACTTAAATAGCCTCTAAGGTTTTAAGTTTTATAAGAAAAAAAAGAATATATAAGGCTTTTAAAGCT
TTTAAGGTTTAACGGTTGTGGACAACAAGCCAGGGATGTAACGCACTGAGAAGCCCTTAGAGCCTCTCAA
AGCAATTTTGAGTGACACAGGAACACTTAACGGCTGACATGGGAATTCCCCTCCACCTTATTCTTCCCGA
CCGAACGAGCGGTATTCAAGCGGAGTAAGCCCGGTACGTTTTTTGAAAAAGGAGAAAAAATATTCGGTAG
ACTGGAAGCCCAGAAAAAAAGAAATTTCTTTTACTGACTGGGAAGTTCCCACCAACATTTGCTTGGCTTT
ACGAAGTTTCAGTTGATATCAGTGATCTGGAAGAAGCAATGAAAGCTGCTGTTAAGTCTCCGAATCAGGT
ATTGTTCCTGACAGGTGTATTCCCATCCGGTAAACGCGGATACTTTGCAGTTGATCTGACTCAGGAATAA
ATTATAAATTAAGGTAAGAAGATTGTAGGATAAGCTAATGAAATAGAAAAAGGATGCCGTCACACAACTT
GTCGGCATTCTTTTTTGTTTTATTAGTTGAAAATATAGTGAAAAAGTTGCCTAAATATGTATGTTAACAA
ATTATTTGTCGTAACTTTGCACTCCAAATCTGTTTTTAAAGACCCGGGCATGCCAGGATCCGAATTCGAG
CTCGGCGCGCCTGCAGGTCGACAAACTTGCGGCCGCATAATGCTTAAGTCCATATGGCAGATCTCAATTG
GATATCGGCCGGCCACGCGATCGCTGACGTCGGTACCCTCGAGTGACTACAAGGACCACGACGGCGACTA
TAAGGACCACGACATCGACTACAAGGATGACGACGACAAGTGAGGGCCCTATAATTTGGTGAATTGGAGT
TATTTTCATATTTTTGCATCCCGAAGAGTTTCTCTTAAAGAGAGAAACATCTTTTGCATACCTTTTCCGA
CCGAATTTTTATGTCGTAAAGAGGGGCTTTGCAGGGGGTGGACTCAGAAAGATGAGAATAGATGACTATT
GTAGTTGAAACACATAGAAAGTTGCTGATATACAGACCGATACGCATATCGGGATGAACCATGAGTACGT
TCTTTTCTCAAAAAACATAAATATTCGAAAAGAGATGCAATAAATTAAGGAGAGGTTATAGCTTAGCATG
ACAAAAAAGAAATTGCCCGTTCGTTTTACGGGTCAGCACTTTACTATTGATAAAGTGCTAATAAAAGATG
CAATAAGACAAGCAAATATAAGTAATCAGGATACGGTTTTAGATATTGGGGCAGGCAAGGGGTTTCTTAC
TGTTCATTTATTAAAAATCGCCAACAATGTTGTTGCTATTGAAAACGACACAGCTTTGGTTGAACATTTA
CGAAAATTATTTTCTGATGCCCGAAATGTTCAAGTTGTCGGTTGTGATTTTAGGAATTTTGCAGTTCCGA
AATTTCCTTTCAAAGTGGTGTCAAATATTCCTTATGGCATTACTTCCGATATTTTCAAAATCCTGATGTT
TGAGAGTCTTGGAAATTTTCTGGGAGGTTCCATTGTCCTTCAATTAGAACCTACACAAAAGTTATTTTCG
AGGAAGCTTTACAATCCATATACCGTTTTCTATCATACTTTTTTTGATTTGAAACTTGTCTATGAGGTAG
GTCCTGAAAGTTTCTTGCCACCGCCAACTGTCAAATCAGCCCTGTTAAACATTAAAAGAAAACACTTATT
TTTTGATTTTAAGTTTAAAGCCAAATACTTAGCATTTATTTCCTATCTGTTAGAGAAACCTGATTTATCT
GTAAAAACAGCTTTAAAGTCGATTTTCAGGAAAAGTCAGGTCAGGTCAATTTCGGAAAAATTCGGTTTAA
ACCTTAATGCTCAAATTGTTTGTTTGTCTCCAAGTCAATGGTTAAACTGTTTTTTGGAAATGCTGGAAGT
TGTCCCTGAAAAATTTCATCCTTCGTAGGCATGCGGCGCTCCCCGACCGATGATTTTTAAGTGACTGATT
TTGTGCTGTTTTGGGGGTATATTAAGAATAAAAGAAATAGAATAAGTTAAGTACTTGATACACAATATAG
GGCATTTTCCATATTGGAAATTCTCATTTTCCAATCTAGAAAATACCGATTTCCTAATATGATACTAAAT
AGGAAAATAATATTTCCCTTAATATTGTTTTTATGGAAAATAATAGTTTACTTTGTGGAGAATAATATTT
CCCAAAAACATATCAAAATGGAAAATAAAAAAGCAGTTAAGTTAACCGATTTTCAAAAGAACGAAGAAAA
TCCTTTTATGAAACAAGCTATAGAAGGTATTGAAAATCATGTTGTTAAAAAGTATAAGAGTAATAGTGGT
GGCGATAAGAGAGCTGTAGTAGCTTTAGCCGACACTGAAACTGGAGAAGTGTTTAAGACTTCGTTTATCC
GTCAAATAGAAGTAGATGAAGAACAATTCACTAAATTGTATCTTTCTAACTTTGCTGCATTCTTTGACCT
ATCACAAGCAGCTATTCGGGTTTTTGGTTACTTTATGACCTGCATGAAACCCAAAAATGATTTAATCATT
TTCAATAGAAAAAAATGCCTAGAATATACCAAATACAAAACAGACAAAGCCGTTTATAAAGGACTTGCAG
AACTTGTAAAAGCTGAAATCATAGCCCGAGGACCAGCCGATAATCTTTGGTTTATTAATCCTCTGATAGT
ATTCAATGGTGACCGAGTGACATTTGCTAAAACATACGTTCGGAAAAAGACTTTAGCTGCCCAAAAGAAA
GAAGAAGCAGAGAAACGACAATTATCACTTGGCTTTGATGAACAGTAACACTCCATTGAGTGAAGCTGCC
GTTTGGTCGCTCCCCCTTTGGGGGCGGGGGGGGATAGATAAAGTTCCTCTATGTAAAGTTATAATGGGGG
ATGAAAGGCAAGGTTCGCTAACCTTACCCCGATTGTTTATGCTTCCCAGCATTCAATCTATCCCCGTTTA
TGGGTTTCTCTTTCACCCTACAAAGATAACCTCATGGGGGAAAAATGTCCAAGAATATGGGGTAAAAACT
ATCAAGTCGGTAGAAAATAAGTATCTTTGAAGTACATTTTTAGTAGAGGTACTGGTGTGCCTAGGCGAAG
CAGATAGGCAAAAATAAAGCCGCTGGAGATGTCGGATGTCCGTCAATTAACTCCAGCGGCTTGTATTTTG
GTAACTCTCCCGTATCGGTCAGCTACCGTTTGGTCAGCAACAAAGGTAGTACTTTATTATCGCAAATCCA
AATGTTTTTCCCTTTATTTGTGCATTTACAAAACATTCACTAACTTCGCACCTATGCAGTATGGTGATAG
CACACTAGCACCCTAAAGAGTGCGTGTGTAAGGGGACAAGCCCCCTTAACCCCCTGTCAGCCGGCTGTCA
CCGGCTGTTATCGATTGTCACAAAAATGTTAACTTATGGGAGCAACAAGTATTCATGTACAAGCAGTGAA
GCCGGGGAGCGAGATTCACAACTTTAGGGAAAAAGAGTTGGACTATGTTCGTCCCGAACTTAGTCATTTG
AATGAAAGCTGGGTTGGAGATAGCATTTCCCATCGGCTGGAGAGTGCAAAACAAAGATGCTAGCATATAG
CGACTTTTTTACAAAATGCTAAAATTTGTTGATTTCCGTCAAGCAATTGTTGAGCAAAAATGTCTTTTAC
GATAAAATGATACCTCAATATCAACTGTTTAGCAAAACGATATTTCTCTTAAAGAGAGAAACACCTTTTT
GTTCACCAATCCCCGACTTTTAATCCCGCGGCCATGATTGAAAAAGGAAGAGTATGAGTATTCAACATTT
CCGTGTCGCCCTTATTCCCTTTTTTGCGGCATTTTGCCTTCCTGTTTTTGCTCACCCAGAAACGCTGGTG
AAAGTAAAAGATGCTGAAGATCAGTTGGGTGCACGAGTGGGTTACATCGAACTGGATCTCAACAGCGGTA
AGATCCTTGAGAGTTTTCGCCCCGAAGAACGTTTTCCAATGATGAGCACTTTTAAAGTTCTGCTATGTGG
CGCGGTATTATCCCGTATTGACGCCGGGCAAGAGCAACTCGGTCGCCGCATACACTATTCTCAGAATGAC
TTGGTTGAGTACTCACCAGTCACAGAAAAGCATCTTACGGATGGCATGACAGTAAGAGAATTATGCAGTG
CTGCCATAACCATGAGTGATAACACTGCGGCCAACTTACTTCTGACAACGATCGGAGGACCGAAGGAGCT
AACCGCTTTTTTGCACAACATGGGGGATCATGTAACTCGCCTTGATCGTTGGGAACCGGAGCTGAATGAA
GCCATACCAAACGACGAGCGTGACACCACGATGCCTGTAGCAATGGCAACAACGTTGCGCAAACTATTAA
CTGGCGAACTACTTACTCTAGCTTCCCGGCAACAATTAATAGACTGGATGGAGGCGGATAAAGTTGCAGG
ACCACTTCTGCGCTCGGCCCTTCCGGCTGGCTGGTTTATTGCTGATAAATCTGGAGCCGGTGAGCGTGGG
TCTCGCGGTATCATTGCAGCACTGGGGCCAGATGGTAAGCCCTCCCGTATCGTAGTTATCTACACGACGG
GGAGTCAGGCAACTATGGATGAACGAAATAGACAGATCGCTGAGATAGGTGCCTCACTGATTAAGCATTG
GTAACTGTCAGACCAAGTTTACTCATAACGCGTCAATTCGAGGGGGATCAATTCCGTGATAGGTGGGCTG
CCCTTCCTGGTTGGCTTGGTTTCATCAGCCATCCGCTTGCCCTCATCTGTTACGCCGGCGGTAGCCGGCC
AGCCTCGCAGAGCAGGATTCCCGTTGAGCACCGCCAGGTGCGAATAAGGGACAGTGAAGAAGGAACACCC
GCTCGCGGGTGGGCCTACTTCACCTATCCTGCTCTGCGAGGCTGACGCCGTTGGATACACCAAGGAAAGT
CTACACGAACCCTTTGGCAAAATCCTGTATATCGTGCGAAAAAGGATGGATATACCGAAAAAATCGCTAT
AATGACCCCGAAGCAGGGTTATGCAGCGGAAAACGGAATTGATCCGGCCACGATGCGTCCGGCGTAGAG
